>Addgene plasmid #63949 | pST50Trc1-DHFRHIS | depositor full sequence | sequence record 177355 | Full Sequence
GGCACCATGCATCGATCCCGCGAAATTAATACGACTCACTATAGGGAGACCACAACGGTTTCCCTCCGGC
TCCGGAGAGCTCCAATTGGAATTCGCTAGCTCTAGAAATAATTTTGTTTAACTTTAAGAAGGAGATATAC
ATATGGGATCCATCAGTCTGATTGCGGCGCTAGCGGTAGATCGCGTTATCGGCATGGAAAACGCCATGCC
ATGGAACCTGCCTGCCGATCTCGCCTGGTTTAAACGCAACACCTTAAATAAACCCGTGATTATGGGGCGC
CATACCTGGGAATCAATCGGTAGGCCTTTGCCCGGCCGCAAAAATATTATCCTCAGCAGTCAACCCGGGA
CCGATGATCGGGTTACCTGGGTTAAATCGGTCGACGAAGCCATCGCGGCGTGTGGTGACGTACCAGAAAT
CATGGTGATTGGCGGCGGACGCGTTTATGAACAGTTCTTGCCAAAAGCGCAAAAACTGTATCTGACGCAT
ATCGATGCAGAAGTGGAAGGCGACACCCATTTTCCGGATTACGAGCCGGATGACTGGGAATCGGTATTCA
GCGAATTCCACGATGCTGATGCGCAGAACTCGCATAGCTATTGTTTCGAAATCCTCGAGCGTCGTGCCGG
CCACCACCACCACCACCACTAATGTACAAGATCCAGATCTAAGCTTGGTACCACGCGTGCGCGCTGATCC
GGCTGCTAACAAAGCCCGAAAGGAAGCTGAGTTGGCTGCTGCCACCGCTGAGCAATAACTAGCATAACCC
CTTGGGGCCTCTAAACGGGTCTTGAGGGGTTTTTTGCTGAAAGGAGGAACTATATCGGGATTAGCCCGCC
TAATGAGCGGGCTTTTTTTTAATTCCCCTATTTGTTTATTTTTCTAAATACATTCAAATATGTATCCGCT
CATGAGACAATAACCCTGATAAATGCTTCAATAATATTGAAAAAGGAAGAGTATGAGTATTCAACATTTC
CGTGTCGCCCTTATTCCCTTTTTTGCGGCATTTTGCCTTCCTGTTTTTGCTCACCCAGAAACGCTCGTGA
AAGTAAAAGACGCAGAGGACCAATTGGGGGCACGAGTGGGATACATAGAACTGGACTTGAATAGCGGTAA
AATCCTTGAGAGTTTTCGCCCTGAAGAGCGTTTTCCAATGATGAGCACTTTCAAAGTTCTGCTATGTGGA
GCAGTATTATCCCGTGTAGATGCGGGGCAAGAGCAACTCGGACGACGAATACACTATTCGCAGAATGACT
TGGTTGAATACTCCCCAGTGACAGAAAAGCACCTTACGGACGGAATGACGGTAAGAGAATTATGTAGTGC
CGCCATAACGATGAGTGATAACACTGCGGCGAACTTACTTCTGACAACCATCGGTGGACCGAAGGAATTA
ACCGCTTTTTTGCACAATATGGGAGACCATGTAACTCGCCTTGACCGTTGGGAACCAGAACTGAATGAAG
CCATACCAAACGACGAGCGAGACACCACAATGCCTGCGGCAATGGCAACAACATTACGCAAACTATTAAC
TGGCGAACTACTTACTCTGGCTTCACGGCAACAATTAATAGACTGGCTTGAAGCGGATAAAGTTGCAGGA
CCACTACTGCGTTCGGCACTTCCTGCTGGCTGGTTTATTGCTGATAAATCTGGGGCAGGAGAGCGTGGTT
CACGGGGTATCATTGCCGCACTTGGACCAGATGGTAAGCCTTCCCGTATCGTAGTTATCTACACGACGGG
TAGTCAGGCAACTATGGACGAACGAAATAGACAGATTGCTGAAATAGGGGCTTCACTGATTAAGCATTGG
TAAACCGATACAATTAAAGGCTCCTTTTGGAGCCTTTTTTTTTGGACGGACCGGTAGAAAAGATCAAAGG
ATCTTCTTGAGATCCTTTTTTTCTGCGCGTAATCTGCTGCTTGCAAACAAAAAAACCACCGCTACCAGCG
GTGGTTTGTTTGCCGGATCAAGAGCTACCAACTCTTTTTCCGAAGGTAACTGGCTTCAGCAGAGCGCAGA
TACCAAATACTGTCCTTCTAGTGTAGCCGTAGTTAGGCCACCACTTCAAGAACTCTGTAGCACCGCCTAC
ATACCTCGCTCTGCTAATCCTGTTACCAGTGGCTGCTGCCAGTGGCGATAAGTCGTGTCTTACCGGGTTG
GACTCAAGACGATAGTTACCGGATAAGGCGCAGCGGTCGGGCTGAACGGGGGGTTCGTGCACACAGCCCA
GCTTGGAGCGAACGACCTACACCGAACTGAGATACCTACAGCGTGAGCTATGAGAAAGCGCCACGCTTCC
CGAAGGGAGAAAGGCGGACAGGTATCCGGTAAGCGGCAGGGTCGGAACAGGAGAGCGCACGAGGGAGCTT
CCAGGGGGAAACGCCTGGTATCTTTATAGTCCTGTCGGGTTTCGCCACCTCTGACTTGAGCGTCGATTTT
TGTGATGCTCGTCAGGGGGGCGGAGCCTATGGAAAAACGCCAGCAACGCGGCCTTTTTACGGTTCCTGGC
CTTTTGCTGGCCTTTTGCTCACATGTTCTTTCCTGCGTTATCCCCTGATTCTGTGGATAACCGTATTACC
GCCTTTGAGTGAGCTGATACCGCTCGCCGCAGCCGAACGACCGAGCGCAGCGAGTCAGTGAGCGAGGAAG
CGGAAGAGCGCCTGATGCGGTATTTTCTCCTTACGCATCTGTGCGGTATTTCACACCGCAATGGTGCACT
CTCAGTACAATCTGCTCTGATGCCGCATAGTTAAGCCAGTATACACTCCGCTATCGCTACGTGACTGGGT
CATGGCTGCGCCCCGACACCCGCCAACACCCGCTGACGCGCCCTGACGGGCTTGTCTGCTCCCGGCATCC
GCTTACAGACAAGCTGTGACCGTCTCCGGGAGCTGCATGTGTCAGAGGTTTTCACCGTCATCACCGAAAC
GCGCGAGGCAGCTGCGGTAAAGCTCATCAGCGTGGTCGTGAAGCGATTCACAGATGTCTGCCTGTTCATC
CGCGTCCAGCTCGTTGAGTTTCTCCAGAAGCGTTAATGTCTGGCTTCTGATAAAGCGGGCCATGTTAAGG
GCGGTTTTTTCCTGTTTGGTCACTGATGCCTCCGTGTAAGGGGGATTTCTGTTCATGGGGTAATGATACC
GATGAAACGAGAGAGGATGCTCACGATACGGGTTACTGATGATGAACATGCCCGGTTACTGGAACGTTGT
GAGGGTAAACAACTGGCGGTATGGATGCGGCGGGACCAGAGAAAAATCACTCAGGGTCAATGCCAGCGCT
TCGTTAATACAGATGTAGGTGTT
Features (pLannotate 1.2.2; 13 found; start..end, strand, type, name):
     27..45      +  promoter       T7 promoter: promoter for bacteriophage T7 RNA polymerase
    113..135     +  RBS            RBS: efficient ribosome binding site from bacteriophage T7 gene 10 (Olins and Rangwala, 1989)
    152..625     +  CDS            folA: DYR_ECOLI - Also known as tmrA. Experimental evidence at protein level: Swiss-Prot protein existence level 1. Key enzyme in folate metabolism. Catalyzes an essential reaction for de novo glycine and purine synthesis, and for DNA precursor synthesis. From Escherichia coli (strain K12).
    631..649     +  CDS            9xHis (fragment): 9xHis affinity tag
    702..751     +  CDS            SET1 (fragment): solubility-enhancement tag derived from T7 phage gene 10B
    759..806     +  terminator     T7 terminator: transcription terminator for bacteriophage T7 RNA polymerase
    871..962     +  promoter       AmpR promoter: bla
    963..1820    +  CDS            bla: BLAT_ECOLX - Experimental evidence at protein level: Swiss-Prot protein existence level 1. TEM-type are the most prevalent beta-lactamases in enterobacteria; they hydrolyze the beta-lactam bond in susceptible beta-lactam antibiotics, thus conferring resistance to penicillins and cephalosporins. TEM-3 and TEM-4 are capable of hydrolyzing cefotaxime and ceftazidime. TEM-5 is capable of hydrolyzing ceftazidime. TEM-6 is capable of hydrolyzing ceftazidime and aztreonam. TEM-8/CAZ-2, TEM- 16/CAZ-7 and TEM-24/CAZ-6 are markedly active against ceftazidime. IRT- 4 shows resistance to beta-lactamase in
   1827..1866    +  terminator     fd terminator: central terminator from bacteriophage fd (Otsuka and Kunisawa, 1982)
   1897..2485    +  rep_origin     ori: high-copy-number ColE1/pMB1/pBR322/pUC origin of replication
   2671..2810    -  misc_feature   bom: basis of mobility region from pBR322
   2912..3103    -  CDS            rop: Rop protein, which maintains plasmids at low copy number; rop
   3143..3253    +  CDS            mbeC (fragment): MBEC_ECOLX - Experimental evidence at protein level: Swiss-Prot protein existence level 1. Required for efficient mobilization of ColE1 plasmid and is thus essential to promote the specific transfer of the plasmid during conjugation. Probably functions by inducing DNA bending, helping the MbeA relaxase to melt the DNA around the nic site and cleave the phosphodiester bond. Binds specifically double-stranded DNA (dsDNA) containing the ColE1 oriT but does not recognize the inverted repeat (IR). From Escherichia coli.
