[The description below was written by a language model from this plasmid's Addgene catalogue record and pLannotate feature annotations shown in this document.]
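Description:
pST50Trc1-DHFRHIS is a small (about 3.3 kb) bacterial expression plasmid built on the pST50Trc backbone. It serves as the position 1 transfer vector of the pST44 polycistronic suite, a system for co-expressing the subunits of protein complexes in Escherichia coli. It is catalogued as an empty backbone, although it carries a placeholder gene. The plasmid replicates from a ColE1/pMB1-type origin and retains the pBR322-derived bom region and the rop gene, which normally moderates copy number; the record itself lists copy number as unknown. Selection is by ampicillin through a TEM beta-lactamase gene with its own promoter, followed by an fd phage terminator. A short mbeC fragment in the annotation appears to be a remnant of the ColE1-type backbone.

The expression unit consists of a T7 promoter, the efficient ribosome binding site from T7 gene 10, an open reading frame, and a T7 terminator, so transcription depends on a host that supplies T7 RNA polymerase. The open reading frame is E. coli folA, encoding dihydrofolate reductase, fused at its C terminus to a 6xHis affinity tag provided by the backbone. The annotation software labels this tag as a fragment of a 9xHis tag. A short match to a gene 10B-derived solubility tag just upstream of the terminator is probably leftover T7 sequence rather than a functional fusion.

DHFR sits in a BamHI-NgoMIV cassette as a positive control for expression. Users replace it with a gene of interest to obtain a C-terminally His-tagged product. According to the depositor, the resulting translation cassette can then be excised with XbaI and BamHI, for transfer into the first position of a pST44 polycistronic plasmid.
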