Addgene plasmid #63949: pST50Trc1-DHFRHIS
Purpose: (Empty Backbone) Position 1 transfer plasmid for pST44 polycistronic plasmid suite; C-term single tag; contains DHFR gene in BamHI-NgoMIV cassette as positive control
Depositing lab: Song Tan. Depositing organization: Pennsylvania State University. Publication: The pST44 polycistronic expression system for producing protein complexes in Escherichia coli. Tan S, Kern RC, Selleck W. Protein Expr Purif. 2005 Apr;40(2):385-95. 10.1016/j.pep.2004.12.002 PubMed 15766881.
Backbone
  Vector backbone: pST50Trc
  Vector type: Bacterial Expression
  Tag / fusion protein: 6xHis (C terminal on backbone)
Growth in bacteria
  Bacterial resistance: Ampicillin, 100 μg/mL
  Growth temperature: 37°C
  Growth strain: DH5alpha
  Copy number: Unknown
Gene/Insert
  Gene/Insert name: None
  Tag / fusion protein: 6xHis (C terminal on backbone)
Terms and licenses: Academic/Nonprofit Terms; Industry Terms: Not Available to Industry
Depositor comments: Replace DHFR with GOI using BamHI/NgoMIV; Clone out cassette using XbaI/BamHI
How to cite: pST50Trc1-DHFRHIS was a gift from Song Tan (Addgene plasmid # 63949 ; http://n2t.net/addgene:63949 ; RRID:Addgene_63949)
