>Addgene plasmid #63949 | pST50Trc1-DHFRHIS | addgene partial sequence | sequence record 127566 | T7term 5'-GCTAGTTATTGCTCAGCGG-3'
GCAGCCGGATCAGCGCGCACGCGTGGTACCAAGCTTAGATCTGGATCTTGTACATTAGTGGTGGTGGTGG
TGGTGGCCGGCACGACGCTCGAGGATTTCGAAACAATAGCTATGCGAGTTCTGCGCATCAGCATCGTGGA
ATTCGCTGAATACCGATTCCCAGTCATCCGGCTCGTAATCCGGAAAATGGGTGTCGCCTTCCACTTCTGC
ATCGATATGCGTCAGATACAGTTTTTGCGCTTTTGGCAAGAACTGTTCATAAACGCGTCCGCCGCCAATC
ACCATGATTTCTGGTACGTCACCACACGCCGCGATGGCTTCGTCGACCGATTTAACCCAGGTAACCCGAT
CATCGGTCCCGGGTTGACTGCTGAGGATAATATTTTTGCGGCCGGGCAAAGGCCTACCGATTGATTCCCA
GGTATGGCGCCCCATAATCACGGGTTTATTTAAGGTGTTGCGTTTAAACCAGGCGAGATCGGCAGGCAGG
TTCCATGGCATGGCGTTTTCCATGCCGATAACGCGATCTACCGCTAGCGCCGCAATCAGACTGATGGATC
CCATATGTATATCTCCTTCTTAAAGTTAAACAAAATTATTTCTAGAGCTAGCGAATTCCAATTGGAGCTC
TCCGGAGCCGGAGGGAAACCGTTGTGGTCTCCCTATAGTGAGTCGTATTAATTTCGCGGGATCGATGCAT
GGTGCCAACACCTACATCTGTATTAACGAAGCGCTGGCATTGACCCTGAGTGATTTTTCTCTGGTCCCGC
CGCATCCATACCGCCAGTTGT
